Addgene plasmid #198670: pEM.H03R
Purpose: An Easy Modular Integrative fuSion-ready Expression toolkit (Easy-MISE toolkit) for fast engineering of heterologous productions in Saccharomyces cerevisiae
Depositing lab: Paola Branduardi. Depositing organization: Universita degli Studi di Milano-Bicocca. Publication: Easy Modular Integrative fuSion-ready Expression (Easy-MISE) Toolkit for Fast Engineering of Heterologous Productions in Saccharomyces cerevisiae. Maestroni L, Butti P, Milanesi R, Pagliari S, Campone L, Serra I, Branduardi P. ACS Synth Biol. 2023 Apr 14. doi: 10.1021/acssynbio.3c00015. PubMed 37058502.
Backbone
  Vector backbone: pGA-blue
  Backbone manufacturer: IndBioTech Lab
  Vector type: Yeast Expression, Synthetic Biology
Growth in bacteria
  Bacterial resistance: Kanamycin, 50 μg/mL
  Growth temperature: 37°C
  Growth strain: DH5alpha
  Copy number: High Copy
Gene/Insert
  Gene/Insert name: XII2_DW
  Species: S. cerevisiae (budding yeast)
  Cloning method: Unknown
Terms and licenses: Academic/Nonprofit Terms; Industry Terms: Not Available to Industry
Depositor comments: Cloning Method: Goldon Gate Assembly
How to cite: pEM.H03R was a gift from Paola Branduardi (Addgene plasmid # 198670 ; http://n2t.net/addgene:198670 ; RRID:Addgene_198670)
