[The description below was written by a language model from this plasmid's Addgene catalogue record and pLannotate feature annotations shown in this document.]
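Description:
pEM.H03R is a small (about 2.4 kb) part plasmid from the Easy-MISE (Easy Modular Integrative fuSion-ready Expression) toolkit, a synthetic-biology system for rapidly building heterologous expression constructs that integrate into the Saccharomyces cerevisiae genome. It is built on the pGA-blue backbone and is maintained in E. coli as a high-copy plasmid. The feature table shows a ColE1/pUC-type origin of replication and a kanamycin resistance gene, aph(3')-Ia, for bacterial selection. No yeast origin of replication or yeast selectable marker is annotated, which fits a plasmid meant to store and donate a DNA part rather than replicate in yeast.

The insert is recorded as XII2_DW, of S. cerevisiae origin. The name suggests a downstream homology region for a chromosome XII integration locus, which would pair with an upstream arm to direct homologous recombination of an assembled cassette. The record does not spell this out, however, so that reading is an inference. The insert itself is not annotated in the feature table. Apart from the resistance gene and origin, the only other hit is a very short lacI fragment, probably a remnant of the backbone's lac-derived region. No promoter, terminator, tag or reporter is listed. The depositor notes that cloning was done by Golden Gate assembly, so the plasmid most likely supplies its yeast genomic segment as a modular piece to be combined with other toolkit parts into integrative expression constructs for engineering yeast production strains.
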