Features (pLannotate 1.2.2; 3 found; start..end, strand, type, name):
    150..965     +  CDS            KanR: aminoglycoside phosphotransferase; aph(3')-Ia; confers resistance to kanamycin in bacteria or G418 (Geneticin®) in eukaryotes
   1050..1638    +  rep_origin     ori: high-copy-number ColE1/pMB1/pBR322/pUC origin of replication
   1821..1864    +  CDS            lacI (fragment): lac repressor; lacI; The lac repressor binds to the lac operator to inhibit transcription in E. coli. This inhibition can be relieved by adding lactose or isopropyl-β-D-thiogalactopyranoside (IPTG).
>Addgene plasmid #198670 | pEM.H03R | addgene full sequence | sequence record 393298 | Addgene NGS Result
GACCCTGTCAGACCAAGTTTACTCATATATACTTTAGATTGATTTAAAACTTCATTTTTAATTTAAAAGG
ATCTAGGTGAAGATCCTTTTTGATAATCTCATGAACAATAAAACTGTCTGCTTACATAAACAGTAATACA
AGGGGTGTTATGAGCCATATTCAACGGGAAACGTCTTGCTCTAGGCCGCGATTAAATTCCAACATGGATG
CTGATTTATATGGGTATAAATGGGCTCGCGATAATGTCGGGCAATCAGGTGCGACAATCTATCGATTGTA
TGGGAAGCCCGATGCGCCAGAGTTGTTTCTGAAACATGGCAAAGGTAGCGTTGCCAATGATGTTACAGAT
GAGATGGTCAGACTAAACTGGCTGACGGAATTTATGCCTCTTCCGACCATCAAGCATTTTATCCGTACTC
CTGATGATGCATGGTTACTCACCACTGCGATCCCCGGGAAAACAGCATTCCAGGTATTAGAAGAATATCC
TGATTCAGGTGAAAATATTGTTGATGCGCTGGCAGTGTTCCTGCGCCGGTTGCATTCGATTCCTGTTTGT
AATTGTCCTTTTAACAGCGATCGCGTATTTCGACTCGCTCAGGCGCAATCACGAATGAATAACGGTTTGG
TTGATGCGAGTGATTTTGATGACGAGCGTAATGGCTGGCCTGTTGAACAAGTCTGGAAAGAAATGCATAA
ACTTTTGCCATTCTCACCGGATTCAGTCGTCACTCATGGTGATTTCTCACTTGATAACCTTATTTTTGAC
GAGGGGAAATTAATAGGTTGTATTGATGTTGGACGAGTCGGAATCGCAGACCGATACCAGGATCTTGCCA
TCCTATGGAACTGCCTCGGTGAGTTTTCTCCTTCATTACAGAAACGGCTTTTTCAAAAATATGGTATTGA
TAATCCTGATATGAATAAATTGCAGTTTCATTTGATGCTCGATGAGTTTTTCTAAGAATTAATTCATGAC
CAAAATCCCTTAACGTGAGTTTTCGTTCCACTGAGCGTCAGACCCCGTAGAAAAGATCAAAGGATCTTCT
TGAGATCCTTTTTTTCTGCGCGTAATCTGCTGCTTGCAAACAAAAAAACCACCGCTACCAGCGGTGGTTT
GTTTGCCGGATCAAGAGCTACCAACTCTTTTTCCGAAGGTAACTGGCTTCAGCAGAGCGCAGATACCAAA
TACTGTTCTTCTAGTGTAGCCGTAGTTAGGCCACCACTTCAAGAACTCTGTAGCACCGCCTACATACCTC
GCTCTGCTAATCCTGTTACCAGTGGCTGCTGCCAGTGGCGATAAGTCGTGTCTTACCGGGTTGGACTCAA
GACGATAGTTACCGGATAAGGCGCAGCGGTCGGGCTGAACGGGGGGTTCGTGCACACAGCCCAGCTTGGA
GCGAACGACCTACACCGAACTGAGATACCTACAGCGTGAGCTATGAGAAAGCGCCACGCTTCCCGAAGGG
AGAAAGGCGGACAGGTATCCGGTAAGCGGCAGGGTCGGAACAGGAGAGCGCACGAGGGAGCTTCCAGGGG
GAAACGCCTGGTATCTTTATAGTCCTGTCGGGTTTCGCCACCTCTGACTTGAGCGTCGATTTTTGTGATG
CTCGTCAGGGGGGCGGAGCCTATGGAAAAACGCCAGCAACGCGGCCTTTTTACGGTTCCTGGCCTTTTGC
TGGCCTTTTGCTCACATGTTCTTTCCTGCGTTATCCCCTGATTCTGTGGATAACCGTATTACCGCCTTTG
AGTGAGCTGATACCGCTCGCCGCAGCCGAACGACCGAGCGCAGCGAGTCAGTGAGCGAGGAAGCGGAAGA
GCGCCCAATACGCAAACCGCCTCTCCCCGCGCGTTGGCCGATTCTGGTCTCCTTACCGCGTCCTTGTACT
GCGTCTAACGCTTTTGCCACTTGGATTTCTATTATAGGAAATAGTCTCACTTACTGGGCGACGAATTTTC
GCGTTTTGATGAAGCACAGGAAGAATTTCTTTTTTTTTTGGCTTCTTCTGGTTCCGTTTTTTACGCGCAC
AAATCTAAAAAAAGAAATAATTATAACCTAGTCTCGAAAATTTTCATCGATCCATTCGTTCCTTTTTTTC
GATTTTTTCAGATCAAAATTCTTGTTTCTTTCTTTGTCTTAGTTTATATTAAAAGATATTTTGATTTTAC
TCCTGAACTATTTATTCTTTCTAAGAAGGCCAGAACACTACAGCTGTTTTAACCGACTACGAAGTTCTCC
ATTCTCGAACACTAGCCTTCATTTACCAAACAGGAACTAGCGTATATCATTAGTCCTTATTCGAAAAGAG
ATTGGTAGATATTTATTGTAGTTTGTGAGAAGGAGAAAATACTGTCATTGGACTGATAGTTAGAGGACAT
TAACCTCTCTTACGTTCGCTCAGCAAAGA
